Addgene plasmid #227383: FUS-27YS-miRFP670-TRF1
Purpose: Adhesion module, creates 'seed' at telomere
Depositing lab: Clifford Brangwynne. Depositing organization: Princeton University. Publication: Condensate interfacial forces reposition DNA loci and probe chromatin viscoelasticity. Strom AR, Kim Y, Zhao H, Chang YC, Orlovsky ND, Kosmrlj A, Storm C, Brangwynne CP. Cell. 2024 Aug 14:S0092-8674(24)00828-6. doi: 10.1016/j.cell.2024.07.034. PubMed 39168125.
Backbone
  Vector backbone: FM5
  Vector type: Lentiviral
Growth in bacteria
  Bacterial resistance: Ampicillin, 100 μg/mL
  Growth temperature: 37°C
  Growth strain: NEB Stable
  Copy number: Unknown
Gene/Insert
  Gene/Insert name: Telomeric FUS IDR, 27YS
  Species: H. sapiens (human)
  Mutation: 27YS
  Entrez Gene: TERF1 (a.k.a. PIN2, TRBF1, TRF, TRF1, hTRF1-AS, t-TRF1)
  Cloning method: Golden Gate
Terms and licenses: Academic/Nonprofit Terms; Industry Terms: Not Available to Industry
How to cite: FUS-27YS-miRFP670-TRF1 was a gift from Clifford Brangwynne (Addgene plasmid # 227383 ; http://n2t.net/addgene:227383 ; RRID:Addgene_227383)
