[The description below was written by a language model from this plasmid's Addgene catalogue record and pLannotate feature annotations shown in this document.]
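Description:
FUS-27YS-miRFP670-TRF1 is an HIV-1-based lentiviral transfer plasmid built on the FM5 backbone by Golden Gate cloning. It is propagated in E. coli through a high-copy ColE1/pUC-type origin and selected with ampicillin via the AmpR (β-lactamase) gene. The viral portion contains a truncated 5' LTR, the Ψ packaging signal with a gag fragment, the Rev response element for Rev-dependent nuclear export of the genomic RNA, the cPPT/CTS, and a ΔU3 self-inactivating 3' LTR, so the integrated provirus relies on its internal promoter. Outside the LTRs the backbone carries legacy elements, including an SV40 promoter followed by fragmentary gpt sequence, SV40 small t intron and poly(A) sequences, and remnants of lacI, TcR, rop and bom. These are annotated only as fragments, and the record indicates no mammalian selection marker.

The payload is a single fusion open reading frame driven by the SFFV LTR promoter and followed by WPRE, which enhances transcript expression. It joins a fragment of human FUS, described in the record as the FUS intrinsically disordered region carrying the "27YS" mutation, to the near-infrared, biliverdin-dependent fluorescent protein miRFP670 and then to human TERF1 (TRF1). The record does not spell out the mutation, though the name suggests tyrosine-to-serine substitutions. TRF1 is a shelterin component that binds double-stranded telomeric repeats, so it anchors the FUS IDR variant at telomeres while miRFP670 marks those loci. The stated purpose is to act as an "adhesion module" that creates a telomeric "seed". It was deposited with work on how condensate interfacial forces reposition DNA loci and probe chromatin viscoelasticity.
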