Features (pLannotate 1.2.2; 34 found; start..end, strand, type, name):
      1..589     +  rep_origin     ori: high-copy-number ColE1/pMB1/pBR322/pUC origin of replication
    772..828     +  CDS            lacI (fragment): lac repressor; lacI; The lac repressor binds to the lac operator to inhibit transcription in E. coli. This inhibition can be relieved by adding lactose or isopropyl-β-D-thiogalactopyranoside (IPTG).
    835..1164    +  promoter       SV40 promoter: SV40 enhancer and early promoter
   1364..1483    +  CDS            gpt (fragment): XGPT_ECOLI - Also known as gpp, gxu. Experimental evidence at protein level: Swiss-Prot protein existence level 1. Purine salvage pathway enzyme that catalyzes the transfer of the ribosyl-5-phosphate group from 5-phospho-alpha-D-ribose 1- diphosphate (PRPP) to the N9 position of the 6-oxopurines guanine and xanthine to form the corresponding ribonucleotides GMP (guanosine 5'- monophosphate) and XMP (xanthosine 5'-monophosphate), with the release of PPi. To a lesser extent, also acts on hypoxanthine (PubMed:9100006, PubMed:3886014). Does not ribophosphorylate adenine (PubMed:3886014). From Esch
   1483..1818    +  CDS            gpt (fragment): XGPT_ECOLI - Also known as gpp, gxu. Experimental evidence at protein level: Swiss-Prot protein existence level 1. Purine salvage pathway enzyme that catalyzes the transfer of the ribosyl-5-phosphate group from 5-phospho-alpha-D-ribose 1- diphosphate (PRPP) to the N9 position of the 6-oxopurines guanine and xanthine to form the corresponding ribonucleotides GMP (guanosine 5'- monophosphate) and XMP (xanthosine 5'-monophosphate), with the release of PPi. To a lesser extent, also acts on hypoxanthine (PubMed:9100006, PubMed:3886014). Does not ribophosphorylate adenine (PubMed:3886014). From Esch
   1913..2218    +  CDS            frsA (fragment): FRSA_ECOLI - Also known as yafA. Experimental evidence at protein level: Swiss-Prot protein existence level 1. Catalyzes the hydrolysis of esters (PubMed:15808744). Displays esterase activity toward pNP-butyrate (PubMed:15808744). May stimulate mixed-acid fermentation by acting as a fermentation/respiration switch that down-regulates respiration and up- regulates fermentation rates (PubMed:15169777). From Escherichia coli (strain K12).
   2222..2296    +  CDS            small t antigen (fragment): SV40 (simian virus 40) small t antigen
   2298..2363    +  intron         small t intron: SV40 (simian virus 40) small t antigen intron
   2493..2513    +  CDS            SV40 NLS: nuclear localization signal of SV40 (simian virus 40) large T antigen
   2832..2915    +  CDS            large T antigen (fragment): large T antigen from SV40 (simian virus 40)
   2938..3072    +  polyA_signal   SV40 poly(A) signal: SV40 polyadenylation signal
   3239..3568    +  CDS            nef (fragment): NEF_HV1BR - Experimental evidence at protein level: Swiss-Prot protein existence level 1. Extracellular Nef protein targets CD4(+) T-lymphocytes for apoptosis by interacting with CXCR4 surface receptors (PubMed:14990729). From Human immunodeficiency virus type 1 group M subtype B (isolate BRU/LAI) (HIV-1).
   3616..3873    +  LTR            5' LTR (truncated): truncated 5' long terminal repeat (LTR) from HIV-1
   3920..4045    +  misc_feature   HIV-1 Ψ: packaging signal of human immunodeficiency virus type 1
   4029..4367    +  CDS            HIV-1 gag (fragment): gag protein from human immunodeficiency virus 1; gag
   4542..4775    +  misc_feature   RRE: The Rev response element (RRE) of HIV-1 allows for Rev-dependent mRNA export from the nucleus to the cytoplasm.
   5152..5252    +  CDS            Rev (fragment): human immunodeficiency virus 1 (HIV-1) Rev protein; rev; enhances nuclear export of unspliced and incompletely spliced viral mRNAs
   5289..5406    +  misc_feature   cPPT/CTS: central polypurine tract and central termination sequence of HIV-1
   5443..5475    -  misc_feature   MCS (fragment): pBluescript multiple cloning site
   5559..5966    +  promoter       SFFV promoter: spleen focus-forming virus long terminal repeat (LTR) promoter
   5999..6655    +  CDS            FUS (fragment): FUS_HUMAN - Also known as TLS. Experimental evidence at protein level: Swiss-Prot protein existence level 1. DNA/RNA-binding protein that plays a role in various cellular processes such as transcription regulation, RNA splicing, RNA transport, DNA repair and damage response (PubMed:27731383). Binds to nascent pre-mRNAs and acts as a molecular mediator between RNA polymerase II and U1 small nuclear ribonucleoprotein thereby coupling transcription and splicing (PubMed:26124092). Binds also its own pre- mRNA and autoregulates its expression; this autoregulation mechanism is mediated by non-sense-
   6680..7624    +  CDS            miRFP670: miRFP670 is a basic (constitutively fluorescent) near ir fluorescent protein published in 2016, derived from Rhodopseudomonas palustris. It has low acid sensitivity. It requires the cofactor biliverdin for fluorescence.
   7655..8971    +  CDS            TERF1: TERF1_HUMAN - Also known as PIN2, TRBF1, TRF, TRF1. Experimental evidence at protein level: Swiss-Prot protein existence level 1. Binds the telomeric double-stranded 5'-TTAGGG-3' repeat and negatively regulates telomere length. Involved in the regulation of the mitotic spindle. Component of the shelterin complex (telosome) that is involved in the regulation of telomere length and protection. Shelterin associates with arrays of double-stranded 5'-TTAGGG-3' repeats added by telomerase and protects chromosome ends; without its protective activity, telomeres are no longer hidden from the DNA damag
   8985..9003    +  misc_feature   MCS (fragment): pBluescript multiple cloning site
   9003..9591    +  misc_feature   WPRE: woodchuck hepatitis virus posttranscriptional regulatory element
   9592..9614    +  misc_feature   MCS (fragment): pBluescript multiple cloning site
   9631..9699    +  CDS            nef (fragment): NEF_HV1Z2 - Experimental evidence at protein level: Swiss-Prot protein existence level 1. Extracellular Nef protein targets CD4(+) T-lymphocytes for apoptosis by interacting with CXCR4 surface receptors. From Human immunodeficiency virus type 1 group M subtype D (isolate Z2/CDC-Z34) (HIV-1).
   9701..9934    +  LTR            3' LTR (ΔU3): self-inactivating 3' long terminal repeat (LTR) from HIV-1
   9959..9977    -  promoter       SP6 promoter: promoter for bacteriophage SP6 RNA polymerase
  10205..10484   +  CDS            TcR (fragment): tetracycline efflux protein; tet; confers resistance to tetracycline
  10485..10533   -  misc_feature   bom (fragment): basis of mobility region from pBR322
  10635..10670   -  CDS            rop (fragment): Rop protein, which maintains plasmids at low copy number; rop
  10765..10869   +  promoter       AmpR promoter: bla
  10870..11730   +  CDS            AmpR: β-lactamase; bla; confers resistance to ampicillin, carbenicillin, and related antibiotics
>Addgene plasmid #227383 | FUS-27YS-miRFP670-TRF1 | addgene full sequence | sequence record 450156 | Addgene NGS Result
TTGAGATCCTTTTTTTCTGCGCGTAATCTGCTGCTTGCAAACAAAAAAACCACCGCTACCAGCGGTGGTT
TGTTTGCCGGATCAAGAGCTACCAACTCTTTTTCCGAAGGTAACTGGCTTCAGCAGAGCGCAGATACCAA
ATACTGTTCTTCTAGTGTAGCCGTAGTTAGGCCACCACTTCAAGAACTCTGTAGCACCGCCTACATACCT
CGCTCTGCTAATCCTGTTACCAGTGGCTGCTGCCAGTGGCGATAAGTCGTGTCTTACCGGGTTGGACTCA
AGACGATAGTTACCGGATAAGGCGCAGCGGTCGGGCTGAACGGGGGGTTCGTGCACACAGCCCAGCTTGG
AGCGAACGACCTACACCGAACTGAGATACCTACAGCGTGAGCTATGAGAAAGCGCCACGCTTCCCGAAGG
GAGAAAGGCGGACAGGTATCCGGTAAGCGGCAGGGTCGGAACAGGAGAGCGCACGAGGGAGCTTCCAGGG
GGAAACGCCTGGTATCTTTATAGTCCTGTCGGGTTTCGCCACCTCTGACTTGAGCGTCGATTTTTGTGAT
GCTCGTCAGGGGGGCGGAGCCTATGGAAAAACGCCAGCAACGCGGCCTTTTTACGGTTCCTGGCCTTTTG
CTGGCCTTTTGCTCACATGTTCTTTCCTGCGTTATCCCCTGATTCTGTGGATAACCGTATTACCGCCTTT
GAGTGAGCTGATACCGCTCGCCGCAGCCGAACGACCGAGCGCAGCGAGTCAGTGAGCGAGGAAGCGGAAG
AGCGCCCAATACGCAAACCGCCTCTCCCCGCGCGTTGGCCGATTCATTAATGCAGCTGTGGAATGTGTGT
CAGTTAGGGTGTGGAAAGTCCCCAGGCTCCCCAGCAGGCAGAAGTATGCAAAGCATGCATCTCAATTAGT
CAGCAACCAGGTGTGGAAAGTCCCCAGGCTCCCCAGCAGGCAGAAGTATGCAAAGCATGCATCTCAATTA
GTCAGCAACCATAGTCCCGCCCCTAACTCCGCCCATCCCGCCCCTAACTCCGCCCAGTTCCGCCCATTCT
CCGCCCCATGGCTGACTAATTTTTTTTATTTATGCAGAGGCCGAGGCCGCCTCGGCCTCTGAGCTATTCC
AGAAGTAGTGAGGAGGCTTTTTTGGAGGCCTAGGCTTTTGCAAAAAGCTTGGACACAAGACAGGCTTGCG
AGATATGTTTGAGAATACCACTTTATCCCGCGTCAGGGAGAGGCAGTGCGTAAAAAGACGCGGACTCATG
TGAAATACTGGTTTTTAGTGCGCCAGATCTCTATAATCTCGCGCAACCTATTTTCCCCTCGAACACTTTT
TAAGCCGTAGATAAACAGGCTGGGACACTTCACATGAGCGAAAAATACATCGTCACCTGGGACATGTTGC
AGATCCATGCACGTAAACTCGCAAGCCGACTGATGCCTTCTGAACAATGGAAAGGCATTATTGCCGTAAG
CCGTGGCGGTCTGTACCGGGTGCGTTACTGGCGCGTGAACTGGGTATTCGTCATGTCGATACCGTTTGTA
TTTCCAGCTACGATCACGACAACCAGCGCGAGCTTAAAGTGCTGAAACGCGCAGAAGGCGATGGCGAAGG
CTTCATCGTTATTGATGACCTGGTGGATACCGGTGGTACTGCGGTTGCGATTCGTGAAATGTATCCAAAA
GCGCACTTTGTCACCATCTTCGCAAAACCGGCTGGTCGTCCGCTGGTTGATGACTATGTTGTTGATATCC
CGCAAGATACCTGGATTGAACAGCCGTGGGATATGGGCGTCGTATTCGTCCCGCCAATCTCCGGTCGCTA
ATCTTTTCAACGCCTGGCACTGCCGGGCGTTGTTCTTTTTAACTTCAGGCGGGTTACAATAGTTTCCAGT
AAGTATTCTGGAGGCTGCATCCATGACACAGGCAAACCTGAGCGAAACCCTGTTCAAACCCCGCTTTAAA
CATCCTGAAACCTCGACGCTAGTCCGCCGCTTTAATCACGGCGCACAACCGCCTGTGCAGTCGGCCCTTG
ATGGTAAAACCATCCCTCACTGGTATCGCATGATTAACCGTCTGATGTGGATCTGGCGCGGCATTGACCC
ACGCGAAATCCTCGACGTCCAGGCACGTATTGTGATGAGCGATGCCGAACGTACCGACGATGATTTATAC
GATACGGTGATTGGCTACCGTGGCGGCAACTGGATTTATGAGTGGGCCCCGGATCTTTGTGAAGGAACCT
TACTTCTGTGGTGTGACATAATTGGACAAACTACCTACAGAGATTTAAAGCTCTAAGGTAAATATAAAAT
TTTTAAGTGTATAATGTGTTAAACTACTGATTCTAATTGTTTGTGTATTTTAGATTCCAACCTATGGAAC
TGATGAATGGGAGCAGTGGTGGAATGCCTTTAATGAGGAAAACCTGTTTTGCTCAGAAGAAATGCCATCT
AGTGATGATGAGGCTACTGCTGACTCTCAACATTCTACTCCTCCAAAAAAGAAGAGAAAGGTAGAAGACC
CCAAGGACTTTCCTTCAGAATTGCTAAGTTTTTTGAGTCATGCTGTGTTTAGTAATAGAACTCTTGCTTG
CTTTGCTATTTACACCACAAAGGAAAAAGCTGCACTGCTATACAAGAAAATTATGGAAAAATATTCTGTA
ACCTTTATAAGTAGGCATAACAGTTATAATCATAACATACTGTTTTTTCTTACTCCACACAGGCATAGAG
TGTCTGCTATTAATAACTATGCTCAAAAATTGTGTACCTTTAGCTTTTTAATTTGTAAAGGGGTTAATAA
GGAATATTTGATGTATAGTGCCTTGACTAGAGATCATAATCAGCCATACCACATTTGTAGAGGTTTTACT
TGCTTTAAAAAACCTCCCACACCTCCCCCTGAACCTGAAACATAAAATGAATGCAATTGTTGTTGTTAAC
TTGTTTATTGCAGCTTATAATGGTTACAAATAAAGCAATAGCATCACAAATTTCACAAATAAAGCATTTT
TTTCACTGCATTCTAGTTGTGGTTTGTCCAAACTCATCAATGTATCTTATCATGTCTGGATCAACTGGAT
AACTCAAGCTAACCAAAATCATCCCAAACTTCCCACCCCATACCCTATTACCACTGCCAATTACCTGTGG
TTTCATTTACTCTAAACCTGTGATTCCTCTGAATTATTTTCATTTTAAAGAAATTGTATTTGTTAAATAT
GTACTACAAACTTAGTAGTTGGAAGGGCTAATTCACTCCCAAAGAAGACAAGATATCCTTGATCTGTGGA
TCTACCACACACAAGGCTACTTCCCTGATTAGCAGAACTACACACCAGGGCCAGGGGTCAGATATCCACT
GACCTTTGGATGGTGCTACAAGCTAGTACCAGTTGAGCCAGATAAGGTAGAAGAGGCCAATAAAGGAGAG
AACACCAGCTTGTTACACCCTGTGAGCCTGCATGGGATGGATGACCCGGAGAGAGAAGTGTTAGAGTGGA
GGTTTGACAGCCGCCTAGCATTTCATCACGTGGCCCGAGAGCTGCATCCGGAGTACTTCAAGAACTGCTG
ATATCGAGCTTGCTACAAGGGACTTTCCGCTGGGGACTTTCCAGGGAGGCGTGGCCTGGGCGGGACTGGG
GAGTGGCGAGCCCTCAGATCCTGCATATAAGCAGCTGCTTTTTGCCTGTACTGGGTCTCTCTGGTTAGAC
CAGATCTGAGCCTGGGAGCTCTCTGGCTAACTAGGGAACCCACTGCTTAAGCCTCAATAAAGCTTGCCTT
GAGTGCTTCAAGTAGTGTGTGCCCGTCTGTTGTGTGACTCTGGTAACTAGAGATCCCTCAGACCCTTTTA
GTCAGTGTGGAAAATCTCTAGCAGTGGCGCCCGAACAGGGACTTGAAAGCGAAAGGGAAACCAGAGGAGC
TCTCTCGACGCAGGACTCGGCTTGCTGAAGCGCGCACGGCAAGAGGCGAGGGGCGGCGACTGGTGAGTAC
GCCAAAAATTTTGACTAGCGGAGGCTAGAAGGAGAGAGATGGGTGCGAGAGCGTCAGTATTAAGCGGGGG
AGAATTAGATCGCGATGGGAAAAAATTCGGTTAAGGCCAGGGGGAAAGAAAAAATATAAATTAAAACATA
TAGTATGGGCAAGCAGGGAGCTAGAACGATTCGCAGTTAATCCTGGCCTGTTAGAAACATCAGAAGGCTG
TAGACAAATACTGGGACAGCTACAACCATCCCTTCAGACAGGATCAGAAGAACTTAGATCATTATATAAT
ACAGTAGCAACCCTCTATTGTGTGCATCAAAGGATAGAGATAAAAGACACCAAGGAAGCTTTAGACAAGA
TAGAGGAAGAGCAAAACAAAAGTAAGACCACCGCACAGCAAGCGGCCGGCCGCTGATCTTCAGACCTGGA
GGAGGAGATATGAGGGACAATTGGAGAAGTGAATTATATAAATATAAAGTAGTAAAAATTGAACCATTAG
GAGTAGCACCCACCAAGGCAAAGAGAAGAGTGGTGCAGAGAGAAAAAAGAGCAGTGGGAATAGGAGCTTT
GTTCCTTGGGTTCTTGGGAGCAGCAGGAAGCACTATGGGCGCAGCGTCAATGACGCTGACGGTACAGGCC
AGACAATTATTGTCTGGTATAGTGCAGCAGCAGAACAATTTGCTGAGGGCTATTGAGGCGCAACAGCATC
TGTTGCAACTCACAGTCTGGGGCATCAAGCAGCTCCAGGCAAGAATCCTGGCTGTGGAAAGATACCTAAA
GGATCAACAGCTCCTGGGGATTTGGGGTTGCTCTGGAAAACTCATTTGCACCACTGCTGTGCCTTGGAAT
GCTAGTTGGAGTAATAAATCTCTGGAACAGATTTGGAATCACACGACCTGGATGGAGTGGGACAGAGAAA
TTAACAATTACACAAGCTTAATACACTCCTTAATTGAAGAATCGCAAAACCAGCAAGAAAAGAATGAACA
AGAATTATTGGAATTAGATAAATGGGCAAGTTTGTGGAATTGGTTTAACATAACAAATTGGCTGTGGTAT
ATAAAATTATTCATAATGATAGTAGGAGGCTTGGTAGGTTTAAGAATAGTTTTTGCTGTACTTTCTATAG
TGAATAGAGTTAGGCAGGGATATTCACCATTATCGTTTCAGACCCACCTCCCAACCCCGAGGGGACCCGA
CAGGCCCGAAGGAATAGAAGAAGAAGGTGGAGAGAGAGACAGAGACAGATCCATTCGATTAGTGAACGGA
TCTCGACGGTATCGCCAAATGGCAGTATTCATCCACAATTTTAAAAGAAAAGGGGGGATTGGGGGGTACA
GTGCAGGGGAAAGAATAGTAGACATAATAGCAACAGACATACAAACTAAAGAATTACAAAAACAAATTAC
AAAAATTCAAAATTTTCGGGTTTATTACAGGGACAGCAGAGATCCAGTTTGGATCGATAAGCTTGATATC
GAATTCCTGCAGCCCCGATAAAATAAAAGATTTTATTTAGTCTCCAGAAAAAGGGGGGAATGAAAGACCC
CACCTGTAGGTTTGGCAAGCTAGCTGCAGTAACGCCATTTTGCAAGGCATGGAAAAATACCAAACCAAGA
ATAGAGAAGTTCAGATCAAGGGCGGGTACATGAAAATAGCTAACGTTGGGCCAAACAGGATATCTGCGGT
GAGCAGTTTCGGCCCCGGCCCGGGGCCAAGAACAGATGGTCACCGCAGTTTCGGCCCCGGCCCGAGGCCA
AGAACAGATGGTCCCCAGATATGGCCCAACCCTCAGCAGTTTCTTAAGACCCATCAGATGTTTCCAGGCT
CCCCCAAGGACCTGAAATGACCCTGCGCCTTATTTGAATTAACCAATCAGCCTGCTTCTCGCTTCTGTTC
GCGCGCTTCTGCTTCCCGAGCTCTATAAAAGAGCTCACAACCCCTCACTCGGCGCGCCAGTCCTCCGACA
GACTGAGTCGCCCGGGGGGGATCTGGAGCTCTCGAGAATTCTCACGCGATGGCCTCAAACGATTCTACCC
AACAAGCAACCCAAAGCTCTGGGGCCTCCCCCACCCAGCCCGGGCAGGGCTCTTCCCAGCAGAGCAGTCA
GCCCTCCGGACAGCAGAGTTCCAGTGGTTCTAGCCAGTCCACGGACACTTCAGGCTCTGGCCAGAGCAGC
TCTTCTTCTTCTGGCCAGAGCCAGAACACAGGCTCTGGAACTCAGTCAACTCCCCAGGGATCTGGCTCGA
CTGGCGGCTCTGGCAGTAGCCAGAGCTCCCAATCGTCTTCCGGGCAGCAGTCCTCCTCTCCTGGCTCTGG
CCAGCAGCCAGCTCCCAGCAGCACCTCGGGAAGTTCCGGTAGCAGTTCTCAGAGCAGCAGCTCTGGGCAG
CCCCAGAGTGGAAGCTCCAGCCAGCAGCCTAGTTCTGGTGGACAGCAGCAAAGCTCTGGACAGCAGCAAA
GCTCTAATCCCCCTCAGGGCTCTGGTCAGCAGAACCAGTCCAACAGCAGCAGTGGTGGTGGAGGTGGAGG
TGGAGGTGGAGGTAACTCTGGCCAAGATCAATCCTCCATGAGTAGTGGTGGTGGCAGTGGTGGCGGTTCT
GGCAATCAAGACCAGAGTGGTGGAGGTGGCAGCGGTGGCTCTGGACAGCAGGACCGTGGAGGATCTGGCT
CCGGTTCTGCTTCAGGATCCGGATCAGGTATGGTAGCAGGTCATGCCTCTGGCAGCCCCGCATTCGGGAC
CGCCTCTCATTCGAATTGCGAACATGAAGAGATCCACCTCGCCGGCTCGATCCAGCCGCATGGCGCGCTT
CTGGTCGTCAGCGAACATGATCATCGCGTCATCCAGGCCAGCGCCAACGCCGCGGAATTTCTGAATCTCG
GAAGCGTACTCGGCGTTCCGCTCGCCGAGATCGACGGCGATCTGTTGATCAAGATCCTGCCGCATCTCGA
TCCCACCGCCGAAGGCATGCCGGTCGCGGTGCGCTGCCGGATCGGCAATCCCTCTACGGAGTACTGCGGT
CTGATGCATCGGCCTCCGGAAGGCGGGCTGATCATCGAACTCGAACGTGCCGGCCCGTCGATCGATCTGT
CAGGCACGCTGGCGCCGGCGCTGGAGCGGATCCGCACGGCGGGTTCACTGCGCGCGCTGTGCGATGACAC
CGTGCTGCTGTTTCAGCAGTGCACCGGCTACGACCGGGTGATGGTGTATCGTTTCGATGAGCAAGGCCAC
GGCCTGGTATTCTCCGAGTGCCATGTGCCTGGGCTCGAATCCTATTTCGGCAACCGCTATCCGTCGTCGA
CTGTCCCGCAGATGGCGCGGCAGCTGTACGTGCGGCAGCGCGTCCGCGTGCTGGTCGACGTCACCTATCA
GCCGGTGCCGCTGGAGCCGCGGCTGTCGCCGCTGACCGGGCGCGATCTCGACATGTCGGGCTGCTTCCTG
CGCTCGATGTCGCCGTGCCATCTGCAGTTCCTGAAGGACATGGGCGTGCGCGCCACCCTGGCGGTGTCGC
TGGTGGTCGGCGGCAAGCTGTGGGGCCTGGTTGTCTGTCACCATTATCTGCCGCGCTTCATCCGTTTCGA
GCTGCGGGCGATCTGCAAACGGCTCGCCGAAAGGATCGCGACGCGGATCACCGCGCTTGAGAGCTCCGGA
GGCGGCGGATCCGGCGGATCTGGAATGGCGGAGGATGTTTCCTCAGCGGCCCCGAGCCCGCGGGGCTGTG
CGGATGGTAGGGATGCCGACCCTACTGAGGAGCAGATGGCAGAAACAGAGAGAAACGACGAGGAGCAGTT
CGAATGCCAGGAACTGCTCGAGTGCCAGGTGCAGGTGGGGGCCCCCGAGGAGGAGGAGGAGGAGGAGGAG
GACGCGGGCCTGGTGGCCGAGGCCGAGGCCGTGGCTGCCGGCTGGATGCTCGATTTCCTCTGCCTCTCTC
TTTGCCGAGCTTTCCGCGACGGCCGCTCCGAGGACTTCCGCAGGACCCGCAACAGCGCAGAGGCTATTAT
TCATGGACTATCCAGTCTAACAGCTTGCCAGTTGAGAACGATATACATATGTCAGTTTTTGACAAGAATT
GCAGCAGGAAAAACCCTTGATGCACAGTTTGAAAATGATGAACGAATTACACCCTTGGAATCAGCCCTGA
TGATTTGGGGTTCAATTGAAAAGGAACATGACAAACTTCATGAAGAAATACAGAATTTAATTAAAATTCA
GGCTATAGCTGTTTGTATGGAAAATGGCAACTTTAAAGAAGCAGAAGAAGTCTTTGAAAGAATATTTGGT
GATCCAAATTCTCATATGCCTTTCAAAAGCAAATTGCTTATGATAATCTCTCAGAAAGATACATTTCATT
CCTTTTTTCAACACTTCAGCTACAACCACATGATGGAGAAAATTAAGAGTTATGTGAATTATGTGCTAAG
TGAAAAATCATCAACCTTTCTAATGAAGGCAGCGGCAAAAGTAGTAGAAAGCAAAAGGACAAGAACAATA
ACTTCTCAAGATAAACCTAGTGGTAATGATGTTGAAATGGAAACTGAAGCTAATTTGGATACAAGAAAAA
GTGTTAGTGACAAACAGTCTGCGGTAACTGAATCCTCAGAGGGTACAGTATCCTTATTGAGGTCTCACAA
GAATCTTTTCTTATCTAAGTTGCAACATGGAACCCAGCAACAAGACCTTAATAAGAAAGAAAGAAGAGTA
GGAACTCCTCAAAGTACAAAAAAGAAAAAAGAAAGCAGAAGAGCCACTGAAAGCAGAATACCTGTTTCAA
AGAGTCAGCCGGTAACTCCTGAAAAACATCGAGCTAGAAAAAGACAGGCATGGCTTTGGGAAGAAGACAA
GAATTTGAGATCTGGCGTGAGGAAATATGGAGAGGGAAACTGGTCTAAAATACTGTTGCATTATAAATTC
AACAACCGGACAAGTGTCATGTTAAAAGACAGATGGAGGACCATGAAGAAACTAAAACTGATTTCCTCAG
ACAGCGAAGACGGCATGCAAGCTTGATATCAAGCTTATCGATAATCAACCTCTGGATTACAAAATTTGTG
AAAGATTGACTGGTATTCTTAACTATGTTGCTCCTTTTACGCTATGTGGATACGCTGCTTTAATGCCTTT
GTATCATGCTATTGCTTCCCGTATGGCTTTCATTTTCTCCTCCTTGTATAAATCCTGGTTGCTGTCTCTT
TATGAGGAGTTGTGGCCCGTTGTCAGGCAACGTGGCGTGGTGTGCACTGTGTTTGCTGACGCAACCCCCA
CTGGTTGGGGCATTGCCACCACCTGTCAGCTCCTTTCCGGGACTTTCGCTTTCCCCCTCCCTATTGCCAC
GGCGGAACTCATCGCCGCCTGCCTTGCCCGCTGCTGGACAGGGGCTCGGCTGTTGGGCACTGACAATTCC
GTGGTGTTGTCGGGGAAATCATCGTCCTTTCCTTGGCTGCTCGCCTGTGTTGCCACCTGGATTCTGCGCG
GGACGTCCTTCTGCTACGTCCCTTCGGCCCTCAATCCAGCGGACCTTCCTTCCCGCGGCCTGCTGCCGGC
TCTGCGGCCTCTTCCGCGTCTTCGCCTTCGCCCTCAGACGAGTCGGATCTCCCTTTGGGCCGCCTCCCCG
CATCGATACCGTCGACCTCGAGGGAATTAATTCGAGCTCGGTACCTTTAAGACCAATGACTTACAAGGCA
GCTGTAGATCTTAGCCACTTTTTAAAAGAAAAGGGGGGACTGGAAGGGCTAATTCACTCCCAACGAAGAC
AAGATCTGCTTTTTGCTTGTACTGGGTCTCTCTGGTTAGACCAGATCTGAGCCTGGGAGCTCTCTGGCTA
ACTAGGGAACCCACTGCTTAAGCCTCAATAAAGCTTGCCTTGAGTGCTTCAAGTAGTGTGTGCCCGTCTG
TTGTGTGACTCTGGTAACTAGAGATCCCTCAGACCCTTTTAGTCAGTGTGGAAAATCTCTAGCAGCATCT
AGAATTAATTCCGTGTATTCTATAGTGTCACCTAAATCGTATGTGTATGATACATAAGGTTATGTATTAA
TTGTAGCCGCGTTCTAACGACAATATGTACAAGCCTAATTGTGTAGCATCTGGCTTACTGAAGCAGACCC
TATCATCTCTCTCGTAAACTGCCGTCAGAGTCGGTTTGGTTGGACGAACCTTCTGAGTTTCTGGTAACGC
CGTCCCGCACCCGGAAATGGTCAGCGAACCAATCAGCAGGGTCATCGCTAGCCAGATCCTCTACGCCGGA
CGCATCGTGGCCGGCATCACCGGCGCCACAGGTGCGGTTGCTGGCGCCTATATCGCCGACATCACCGATG
GGGAAGATCGGGCTCGCCACTTCGGGCTCATGAGCGCTTGTTTCGGCGTGGGTATGGTGGCAGGCCCCGT
GGCCGGGGGACTGTTGGGCGCCATCTCCTTGCATGCACCATTCCTTGCGGCGGCGGTGCTCAACGGCCTC
AACCTACTACTGGGCTGCTTCCTAATGCAGGAGTCGCATAAGGGAGAGCGTCGAATGGTGCACTCTCAGT
ACAATCTGCTCTGATGCCGCATAGTTAAGCCAGCCCCGACACCCGCCAACACCCGCTGACGCGCCCTGAC
GGGCTTGTCTGCTCCCGGCATCCGCTTACAGACAAGCTGTGACCGTCTCCGGGAGCTGCATGTGTCAGAG
GTTTTCACCGTCATCACCGAAACGCGCGAGACGAAAGGGCCTCGTGATACGCCTATTTTTATAGGTTAAT
GTCATGATAATAATGGTTTCTTAGACGTCAGGTGGCACTTTTCGGGGAAATGTGCGCGGAACCCCTATTT
GTTTATTTTTCTAAATACATTCAAATATGTATCCGCTCATGAGACAATAACCCTGATAAATGCTTCAATA
ATATTGAAAAAGGAAGAGTATGAGTATTCAACATTTCCGTGTCGCCCTTATTCCCTTTTTTGCGGCATTT
TGCCTTCCTGTTTTTGCTCACCCAGAAACGCTGGTGAAAGTAAAAGATGCTGAAGATCAGTTGGGTGCAC
GAGTGGGTTACATCGAACTGGATCTCAACAGCGGTAAGATCCTTGAGAGTTTTCGCCCCGAAGAACGTTT
TCCAATGATGAGCACTTTTAAAGTTCTGCTATGTGGCGCGGTATTATCCCGTATTGACGCCGGGCAAGAG
CAACTCGGTCGCCGCATACACTATTCTCAGAATGACTTGGTTGAGTACTCACCAGTCACAGAAAAGCATC
TTACGGATGGCATGACAGTAAGAGAATTATGCAGTGCTGCCATAACCATGAGTGATAACACTGCGGCCAA
CTTACTTCTGACAACGATCGGAGGACCGAAGGAGCTAACCGCTTTTTTGCACAACATGGGGGATCATGTA
ACTCGCCTTGATCGTTGGGAACCGGAGCTGAATGAAGCCATACCAAACGACGAGCGTGACACCACGATGC
CTGTAGCAATGGCAACAACGTTGCGCAAACTATTAACTGGCGAACTACTTACTCTAGCTTCCCGGCAACA
ATTAATAGACTGGATGGAGGCGGATAAAGTTGCAGGAACACTTCTGCGCTCGGCCCTTCCGGCTGGCTGG
TTTATTGCTGATAAATCTGGAGCCGGTGAGCGTGGGTCTCGCGGTATCATTGCAGCACTGGGGCCAGATG
GTAAGCCCTCCCGTATCGTAGTTATCTACACGACGGGGAGTCAGGCAACTATGGATGAACGAAATAGACA
GATCGCTGAGATAGGTGCCTCACTGATTAAGCATTGGTAACTGTCAGACCAAGTTTACTCATATATACTT
TAGATTGATTTAAAACTTCATTTTTAATTTAAAAGGATCTAGGTGAAGATCCTTTTTGATAATCTCATGA
CCAAAATCCCTTAACGTGAGTTTTCGTTCCACTGAGCGTCAGACCCCGTAGAAAAGATCAAAGGATCTTC
